Addgene plasmid #14496: pIS56 NETO2 3'UTR mut
Depositing lab: David Bartel. Depositing organization: Whitehead Institute for Biomedical Research. Publication: Microarray analysis shows that some microRNAs downregulate large numbers of target mRNAs. Lim LP, Lau NC, Garrett-Engele P, Grimson A, Schelter JM, Castle J, Bartel DP, Linsley PS, Johnson JM. Nature. 2005 Feb 17. 433(7027):769-73. 10.1038/nature03315 PubMed 15685193.
Backbone
  Vector backbone: pIS1
  Backbone manufacturer: Bartel Lab
  Backbone size w/o insert (bp): 4085
  Vector type: Mammalian Expression, Luciferase
Growth in bacteria
  Bacterial resistance: Ampicillin, 100 μg/mL
  Growth temperature: 37°C
  Growth strain: DH5alpha
  Copy number: High Copy
Gene/Insert
  Gene/Insert name: NETO2 3'UTR mutant (alt name: NETO2)
  Species: H. sapiens (human)
  Insert size (bp): 510
  Mutation: CATTCC’s were changed to AAGTAC's
  Entrez Gene: NETO2 (a.k.a. BTCL2, NEOT2)
  Tag / fusion protein: luciferase (N terminal on backbone)
  Cloning method: Restriction Enzyme; 5′ cloning site SacI (not destroyed); 3′ cloning site XbaI (not destroyed)
  Sequencing primers: 5′ n/a; 3′ EBV rev primer (GTGGTTTGTCCAAACTCATC)
Terms and licenses: Academic/Nonprofit Terms; Industry Terms: Not Available to Industry
Depositor comments: NETO2 3'UTR mutant in renilla luciferase reporter plasmid.
How to cite: pIS56 NETO2 3'UTR mut was a gift from David Bartel (Addgene plasmid # 14496 ; http://n2t.net/addgene:14496 ; RRID:Addgene_14496)
