[The description below was written by a language model from this plasmid's Addgene catalogue record.]
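Description:
pIS56 NETO2 3'UTR mut is a mammalian expression luciferase reporter plasmid built on the pIS1 backbone (about 4.1 kb without insert). It is maintained in E. coli as a high-copy plasmid under ampicillin selection. The record does not state the promoter driving the reporter, the polyadenylation signal, or the origin of replication, and no feature table is provided.

The payload is a roughly 510 bp fragment of the human NETO2 3' untranslated region, cloned between SacI and XbaI sites, both of which are retained. The fragment lies downstream of the Renilla luciferase coding sequence carried on the backbone. The luciferase is listed as an N-terminal "fusion", but since the insert is a UTR, the arrangement is really a reporter transcript whose 3'UTR comes from NETO2 rather than a protein fusion. In this mutant version, a recurring six-nucleotide motif in the UTR has been replaced with an unrelated hexamer. The record does not say what these motifs are, but the associated publication concerns microRNA-mediated downregulation of target mRNAs, so the substitutions probably disrupt candidate microRNA seed-match sites.

Constructs of this kind are typically transfected into mammalian cells, and the Renilla luciferase output is compared with that of a matching reporter carrying the unaltered UTR. The mutant acts as the negative control. If repression of the wild-type reporter is lost when the motifs are changed, the regulation can be attributed to those specific sites rather than to other features of the UTR. The record does not name the microRNA involved or the companion plasmids.
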