>Addgene plasmid #14496 | pIS56 NETO2 3'UTR mut | depositor partial sequence | sequence record 8121 | Author sequence
CACAACGAGCTCAATATTTTGATGCCACAATAAACTTGATTTTTCTTTAAAGTACTTTTATTTTTCCTTT
CTCTAAATTTAATTTGTTTTATAAGCCTATCGTTTTACCATTTCATTTTCTTACATAAGTACAAGTGGTT
AATGTACCACATACTTCAGTATAGGCATTTGTTCTTGAGTGTGTCAAAATACAGCTAGTTACTGTGCCAA
TTAAGACCCAGTTGTATTTCACCCATCTGTTTCTTCTTGGCTAATCTCTGTACTTCTGCCTTTTAATTAC
TGGGCCCTTATTCCTTATTTTCTGTGAGAAATAATAGATGATATGATTTATTACCTTTCAATTATATTTT
TCTCAGTTATACTAGAAAATTTCATAATCCTGGGATATATGTACCATTGTCAGCTATGACTAAAAATTTG
AAAAAGATAAAAATTTCTAGCAAGCCTTTGAAGTTTACCAAGTATAGTCACATTCAGTGACAGCCCATTA
AGTACAGTAAAGAATCTCTAGAGTTGTG
